>Addgene plasmid #231987 | pHIV-EF1a-Il1a-ZsGreen | addgene full sequence | sequence record 459828 | Addgene NGS Result
GTCGACGGATCGGGAGATCTCCCGATCCCCTATGGTGCACTCTCAGTACAATCTGCTCTGATGCCGCATA
GTTAAGCCAGTATCTGCTCCCTGCTTGTGTGTTGGAGGTCGCTGAGTAGTGCGCGAGCAAAATTTAAGCT
ACAACAAGGCAAGGCTTGACCGACAATTGCATGAAGAATCTGCTTAGGGTTAGGCGTTTTGCGCTGCTTC
GCGATGTACGGGCCAGATATACGCGTTGACATTGATTATTGACTAGTTATTAATAGTAATCAATTACGGG
GTCATTAGTTCATAGCCCATATATGGAGTTCCGCGTTACATAACTTACGGTAAATGGCCCGCCTGGCTGA
CCGCCCAACGACCCCCGCCCATTGACGTCAATAATGACGTATGTTCCCATAGTAACGCCAATAGGGACTT
TCCATTGACGTCAATGGGTGGAGTATTTACGGTAAACTGCCCACTTGGCAGTACATCAAGTGTATCATAT
GCCAAGTACGCCCCCTATTGACGTCAATGACGGTAAATGGCCCGCCTGGCATTATGCCCAGTACATGACC
TTATGGGACTTTCCTACTTGGCAGTACATCTACGTATTAGTCATCGCTATTACCATGGTGATGCGGTTTT
GGCAGTACATCAATGGGCGTGGATAGCGGTTTGACTCACGGGGATTTCCAAGTCTCCACCCCATTGACGT
CAATGGGAGTTTGTTTTGGCACCAAAATCAACGGGACTTTCCAAAATGTCGTAACAACTCCGCCCCATTG
ACGCAAATGGGCGGTAGGCGTGTACGGTGGGAGGTCTATATAAGCAGCGCGTTTTGCCTGTACTGGGTCT
CTCTGGTTAGACCAGATCTGAGCCTGGGAGCTCTCTGGCTAACTAGGGAACCCACTGCTTAAGCCTCAAT
AAAGCTTGCCTTGAGTGCTTCAAGTAGTGTGTGCCCGTCTGTTGTGTGACTCTGGTAACTAGAGATCCCT
CAGACCCTTTTAGTCAGTGTGGAAAATCTCTAGCAGTGGCGCCCGAACAGGGACTTGAAAGCGAAAGGGA
AACCAGAGGAGCTCTCTCGACGCAGGACTCGGCTTGCTGAAGCGCGCACGGCAAGAGGCGAGGGGCGGCG
ACTGGTGAGTACGCCAAAAATTTTGACTAGCGGAGGCTAGAAGGAGAGAGATGGGTGCGAGAGCGTCAGT
ATTAAGCGGGGGAGAATTAGATCGCGATGGGAAAAAATTCGGTTAAGGCCAGGGGGAAAGAAAAAATATA
AATTAAAACATATAGTATGGGCAAGCAGGGAGCTAGAACGATTCGCAGTTAATCCTGGCCTGTTAGAAAC
ATCAGAAGGCTGTAGACAAATACTGGGACAGCTACAACCATCCCTTCAGACAGGATCAGAAGAACTTAGA
TCATTATATAATACAGTAGCAACCCTCTATTGTGTGCATCAAAGGATAGAGATAAAAGACACCAAGGAAG
CTTTAGACAAGATAGAGGAAGAGCAAAACAAAAGTAAGACCACCGCACAGCAAGCGGCCGGCCGCTGATC
TTCAGACCTGGAGGAGGAGATATGAGGGACAATTGGAGAAGTGAATTATATAAATATAAAGTAGTAAAAA
TTGAACCATTAGGAGTAGCACCCACCAAGGCAAAGAGAAGAGTGGTGCAGAGAGAAAAAAGAGCAGTGGG
AATAGGAGCTTTGTTCCTTGGGTTCTTGGGAGCAGCAGGAAGCACTATGGGCGCAGCGTCAATGACGCTG
ACGGTACAGGCCAGACAATTATTGTCTGGTATAGTGCAGCAGCAGAACAATTTGCTGAGGGCTATTGAGG
CGCAACAGCATCTGTTGCAACTCACAGTCTGGGGCATCAAGCAGCTCCAGGCAAGAATCCTGGCTGTGGA
AAGATACCTAAAGGATCAACAGCTCCTGGGGATTTGGGGTTGCTCTGGAAAACTCATTTGCACCACTGCT
GTGCCTTGGAATGCTAGTTGGAGTAATAAATCTCTGGAACAGATTTGGAATCACACGACCTGGATGGAGT
GGGACAGAGAAATTAACAATTACACAAGCTTAATACACTCCTTAATTGAAGAATCGCAAAACCAGCAAGA
AAAGAATGAACAAGAATTATTGGAATTAGATAAATGGGCAAGTTTGTGGAATTGGTTTAACATAACAAAT
TGGCTGTGGTATATAAAATTATTCATAATGATAGTAGGAGGCTTGGTAGGTTTAAGAATAGTTTTTGCTG
TACTTTCTATAGTGAATAGAGTTAGGCAGGGATATTCACCATTATCGTTTCAGACCCACCTCCCAACCCC
GAGGGGACCCGACAGGCCCGAAGGAATAGAAGAAGAAGGTGGAGAGAGAGACAGAGACAGATCCATTCGA
TTAGTGAACGGATCGGCACTGCGTGCGCCAATTCTGCAGACAAATGGCAGTATTCATCCACAATTTTAAA
AGAAAAGGGGGGATTGGGGGGTACAGTGCAGGGGAAAGAATAGTAGACATAATAGCAACAGACATACAAA
CTAAAGAATTACAAAAACAAATTACAAAAATTCAAAATTTTCGGGTTTATTACAGGGACAGCAGAGATCC
AGTTTGGTTAGTACCGGGCCCGCTCTAGCGTGAGGCTCCGGTGCCCGTCAGTGGGCAGAGCGCACATCGC
CCACAGTCCCCGAGAAGTTGGGGGGAGGGGTCGGCAATTGAACCGGTGCCTAGAGAAGGTGGCGCGGGGT
AAACTGGGAAAGTGATGTCGTGTACTGGCTCCGCCTTTTTCCCGAGGGTGGGGGAGAACCGTATATAAGT
GCAGTAGTCGCCGTGAACGTTCTTTTTCGCAACGGGTTTGCCGCCAGAACACAGGTAAGTGCCGTGTGTG
GTTCCCGCGGGCCTGGCCTCTTTACGGGTTATGGCCCTTGCGTGCCTTGAATTACTTCCACCTGGCTGCA
GTACGTGATTCTTGATCCCGAGCTTCGGGTTGGAAGTGGGTGGGAGAGTTCGAGGCCTTGCGCTTAAGGA
GCCCCTTCGCCTCGTGCTTGAGTTGAGGCCTGGCCTGGGCGCTGGGGCCGCCGCGTGCGAATCTGGTGGC
ACCTTCGCGCCTGTCTCGCTGCTTTCGATAAGTCTCTAGCCATTTAAAATTTTTGATGACCTGCTGCGAC
GCTTTTTTTCTGGCAAGATAGTCTTGTAAATGCGGGCCAAGATCTGCACACTGGTATTTCGGTTTTTGGG
GCCGCGGGCGGCGACGGGGCCCGTGCGTCCCAGCGCACATGTTCGGCGAGGCGGGGCCTGCGAGCGCGGC
CACCGAGAATCGGACGGGGGTAGTCTCAAGCTGGCCGGCCTGCTCTGGTGCCTGGCCTCGCGCCGCCGTG
TATCGCCCCGCCCTGGGCGGCAAGGCTGGCCCGGTCGGCACCAGTTGCGTGAGCGGAAAGATGGCCGCTT
CCCGGCCCTGCTGCAGGGAGCTCAAAATGGAGGACGCGGCGCTCGGGAGAGCGGGCGGGTGAGTCACCCA
CACAAAGGAAAAGGGCCTTTCCGTCCTCAGCCGTCGCTTCATGTGACTCCACGGAGTACCGGGCGCCGTC
CAGGCACCTCGATTAGTTCTCGAGCTTTTGGAGTACGTCGTCTTTAGGTTGGGGGGAGGGGTTTTATGCG
ATGGAGTTTCCCCACACTGAGTGGGTGGAGACTGAAGTTAGGCCAGCTTGGCACTTGATGTAATTCTCCT
TGGAATTTGCCCTTTTTGAGTTTGGATCTTGGTTCATTCTCAAGCCTCAGACAGTGGTTCAAAGTTTTTT
TCTTCCATTTCAGGTGTCGTGAGCGGCCGCATGGCCAAAGTTCCTGACTTGTTTGAAGACCTAAAGAACT
GTTACAGTGAAAATGAAGACTACAGTTCTGCCATTGACCATCTCTCTCTGAACCAGAAATCCTTCTATGA
TGCAAGCTATGGCTCACTTCATGAGACTTGCACAGACCAGTTTGTATCTCTGAGAACCTCTGAAACGTCA
AAGATGTCCAACTTCACCTTCAAGGAGAGCCGGGTGACAGTATCAGCAACGTCAAGCAACGGGAAGATTC
TGAAGAAGAGACGGCTGAGTTTCAGTGAGACCTTCACTGAAGATGACCTGCAGTCCATAACCCATGATCT
GGAAGAGACCATCCAACCCAGATCAGCACCTTACACCTACCAGAGTGATTTGAGATACAAACTGATGAAG
CTCGTCAGGCAGAAGTTTGTCATGAATGATTCCCTCAACCAAACTATATATCAGGATGTGGACAAACACT
ATCTCAGCACCACTTGGTTAAATGACCTGCAACAGGAAGTAAAATTTGACATGTATGCCTACTCGTCGGG
AGGAGATGACTCTAAATATCCTGTTACTCTAAAAATCTCAGATTCACAACTGTTCGTGAGCGCTCAAGGA
GAAGACCAGCCCGTGTTGCTGAAGGAGTTGCCAGAAACACCAAAACTCATCACAGGTAGTGAGACCGACC
TCATTTTCTTCTGGAAAAGTATCAACTCTAAGAACTACTTCACATCAGCTGCTTATCCAGAGCTGTTTAT
TGCCACCAAAGAACAAAGTCGGGTGCACCTGGCACGGGGACTGCCCTCTATGACAGACTTCCAGATATCA
GGAGGTGGAGGTTCTAGAGGATCCCATATGGCCACAACCATGGCCCAGTCCAAGCACGGCCTGACCAAGG
AGATGACCATGAAGTACCGCATGGAGGGCTGCGTGGACGGCCACAAGTTCGTGATCACCGGCGAGGGCAT
CGGCTACCCCTTCAAGGGCAAGCAGGCCATCAACCTGTGCGTGGTGGAGGGCGGCCCCTTGCCCTTCGCC
GAGGACATCTTGTCCGCCGCCTTCATGTACGGCAACCGCGTGTTCACCGAGTACCCCCAGGACATCGTCG
ACTACTTCAAGAACTCCTGCCCCGCCGGCTACACCTGGGACCGCTCCTTCCTGTTCGAGGACGGCGCCGT
GTGCATCTGCAACGCCGACATCACCGTGAGCGTGGAGGAGAACTGCATGTACCACGAGTCCAAGTTCTAC
GGCGTGAACTTCCCCGCCGACGGCCCCGTGATGAAGAAGATGACCGACAACTGGGAGCCCTCCTGCGAGA
AGATCATCCCCGTGCCCAAGCAGGGCATCTTGAAGGGCGACGTGAGCATGTACCTGCTGCTGAAGGACGG
TGGCCGCTTGCGCTGCCAGTTCGACACCGTGTACAAGGCCAAGTCCGTGCCCCGCAAGATGCCCGACTGG
CACTTCATCCAGCACAAGCTGACCCGCGAGGACCGCAGCGACGCCAAGAACCAGAAGTGGCACCTGACCG
AGCACGCCATCGCCTCCGGCTCCGCCTTGCCCTAAGGATCGGCCGCATCGATACCGTCGACCTCGATCGA
GACCTAGAAAAACATGGAGCAATCACAAGTAGCAATACAGCAGCTACCAATGCTGATTGTGCCTGGCTAG
AAGCACAAGAGGAGGAGGAGGTGGGTTTTCCAGTCACACCTCAGGTACCTTTAAGACCAATGACTTACAA
GGCAGCTGTAGATCTTAGCCACTTTTTAAAAGAAAAGGGGGGACTGGAAGGGCTAATTCACTCCCAACGA
AGACAAGATATCCTTGATCTGTGGATCTACCACACACAAGGCTACTTCCCTGATTGGCAGAACTACACAC
CAGGGCCAGGGATCAGATATCCACTGACCTTTGGATGGTGCTACAAGCTAGTACCAGTTGAGCAAGAGAA
GGTAGAAGAAGCCAATGAAGGAGAGAACACCCGCTTGTTACACCCTGTGAGCCTGCATGGGATGGATGAC
CCGGAGAGAGAAGTATTAGAGTGGAGGTTTGACAGCCGCCTAGCATTTCATCACATGGCCCGAGAGCTGC
ATCCGGACTGTACTGGGTCTCTCTGGTTAGACCAGATCTGAGCCTGGGAGCTCTCTGGCTAACTAGGGAA
CCCACTGCTTAAGCCTCAATAAAGCTTGCCTTGAGTGCTTCAAGTAGTGTGTGCCCGTCTGTTGTGTGAC
TCTGGTAACTAGAGATCCCTCAGACCCTTTTAGTCAGTGTGGAAAATCTCTAGCAGCATGTGAGCAAAAG
GCCAGCAAAAGGCCAGGAACCGTAAAAAGGCCGCGTTGCTGGCGTTTTTCCATAGGCTCCGCCCCCCTGA
CGAGCATCACAAAAATCGACGCTCAAGTCAGAGGTGGCGAAACCCGACAGGACTATAAAGATACCAGGCG
TTTCCCCCTGGAAGCTCCCTCGTGCGCTCTCCTGTTCCGACCCTGCCGCTTACCGGATACCTGTCCGCCT
TTCTCCCTTCGGGAAGCGTGGCGCTTTCTCATAGCTCACGCTGTAGGTATCTCAGTTCGGTGTAGGTCGT
TCGCTCCAAGCTGGGCTGTGTGCACGAACCCCCCGTTCAGCCCGACCGCTGCGCCTTATCCGGTAACTAT
CGTCTTGAGTCCAACCCGGTAAGACACGACTTATCGCCACTGGCAGCAGCCACTGGTAACAGGATTAGCA
GAGCGAGGTATGTAGGCGGTGCTACAGAGTTCTTGAAGTGGTGGCCTAACTACGGCTACACTAGAAGAAC
AGTATTTGGTATCTGCGCTCTGCTGAAGCCAGTTACCTTCGGAAAAAGAGTTGGTAGCTCTTGATCCGGC
AAACAAACCACCGCTGGTAGCGGTGGTTTTTTTGTTTGCAAGCAGCAGATTACGCGCAGAAAAAAAGGAT
CTCAAGAAGATCCTTTGATCTTTTCTACGGGGTCTGACGCTCAGTGGAACGAAAACTCACGTTAAGGGAT
TTTGGTCATGAGATTATCAAAAAGGATCTTCACCTAGATCCTTTTAAATTAAAAATGAAGTTTTAAATCA
ATCTAAAGTATATATGAGTAAACTTGGTCTGACAGTTACCAATGCTTAATCAGTGAGGCACCTATCTCAG
CGATCTGTCTATTTCGTTCATCCATAGTTGCCTGACTCCCCGTCGTGTAGATAACTACGATACGGGAGGG
CTTACCATCTGGCCCCAGTGCTGCAATGATACCGCGAGACCCACGCTCACCGGCTCCAGATTTATCAGCA
ATAAACCAGCCAGCCGGAAGGGCCGAGCGCAGAAGTGGTCCTGCAACTTTATCCGCCTCCATCCAGTCTA
TTAATTGTTGCCGGGAAGCTAGAGTAAGTAGTTCGCCAGTTAATAGTTTGCGCAACGTTGTTGCCATTGC
TACAGGCATCGTGGTGTCACGCTCGTCGTTTGGTATGGCTTCATTCAGCTCCGGTTCCCAACGATCAAGG
CGAGTTACATGATCCCCCATGTTGTGCAAAAAAGCGGTTAGCTCCTTCGGTCCTCCGATCGTTGTCAGAA
GTAAGTTGGCCGCAGTGTTATCACTCATGGTTATGGCAGCACTGCATAATTCTCTTACTGTCATGCCATC
CGTAAGATGCTTTTCTGTGACTGGTGAGTACTCAACCAAGTCATTCTGAGAATAGTGTATGCGGCGACCG
AGTTGCTCTTGCCCGGCGTCAATACGGGATAATACCGCGCCACATAGCAGAACTTTAAAAGTGCTCATCA
TTGGAAAACGTTCTTCGGGGCGAAAACTCTCAAGGATCTTACCGCTGTTGAGATCCAGTTCGATGTAACC
CACTCGTGCACCCAACTGATCTTCAGCATCTTTTACTTTCACCAGCGTTTCTGGGTGAGCAAAAACAGGA
AGGCAAAATGCCGCAAAAAAGGGAATAAGGGCGACACGGAAATGTTGAATACTCATACTCTTCCTTTTTC
AATATTATTGAAGCATTTATCAGGGTTATTGTCTCATGAGCGGATACATATTTGAATGTATTTAGAAAAA
TAAACAAATAGGGGTTCCGCGCACATTTCCCCGAAAAGTGCCACCTGAC
Features (pLannotate 1.2.2; 17 found; start..end, strand, type, name):
     31..83      -  misc_feature   bom (fragment): basis of mobility region from pBR322
    238..617     +  enhancer       CMV enhancer: human cytomegalovirus immediate early enhancer
    618..817     +  promoter       CMV promoter: human cytomegalovirus (CMV) immediate early promoter
    835..1015    +  LTR            5' LTR (truncated): truncated 5' long terminal repeat (LTR) from HIV-1
   1062..1187    +  misc_feature   HIV-1 Ψ: packaging signal of human immunodeficiency virus type 1
   1171..1509    +  CDS            HIV-1 gag (fragment): gag protein from human immunodeficiency virus 1; gag
   1684..1917    +  misc_feature   RRE: The Rev response element (RRE) of HIV-1 allows for Rev-dependent mRNA export from the nucleus to the cytoplasm.
   2294..2394    +  CDS            Rev (fragment): human immunodeficiency virus 1 (HIV-1) Rev protein; rev; enhances nuclear export of unspliced and incompletely spliced viral mRNAs
   2444..2561    +  misc_feature   cPPT/CTS: central polypurine tract and central termination sequence of HIV-1
   2624..3802    +  promoter       EF-1α promoter: strong constitutive promoter for human elongation factor EF-1α
   3811..4620    +  CDS            Il1a: IL1A_MOUSE - Experimental evidence at protein level: Swiss-Prot protein existence level 1. Produced by activated macrophages, IL-1 stimulates thymocyte proliferation by inducing IL-2 release, B-cell maturation and proliferation, and fibroblast growth factor activity. IL-1 proteins are involved in the inflammatory response, being identified as endogenous pyrogens, and are reported to stimulate the release of prostaglandin and collagenase from synovial cells. From Mus musculus (Mouse).
   4660..5353    +  CDS            ZsGreen1 (fragment): Zoanthus green fluorescent protein mammalian codon-optimized
   5319..5888    +  CDS            nef (fragment): NEF_HV1H2 - Experimental evidence at protein level: Swiss-Prot protein existence level 1. Extracellular Nef protein targets CD4(+) T-lymphocytes for apoptosis by interacting with CXCR4 surface receptors. From Human immunodeficiency virus type 1 group M subtype B (isolate HXB2) (HIV-1).
   5895..6075    +  LTR            5' LTR (truncated): truncated 5' long terminal repeat (LTR) from HIV-1
   6137..6725    -  rep_origin     ori: high-copy-number ColE1/pMB1/pBR322/pUC origin of replication
   6896..7756    -  CDS            AmpR: β-lactamase; bla; confers resistance to ampicillin, carbenicillin, and related antibiotics
   7757..7861    -  promoter       AmpR promoter: bla
