[The description below was written by a language model from this plasmid's Addgene catalogue record and pLannotate feature annotations shown in this document.]
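Description:
pHIV-EF1a-Il1a-ZsGreen is an HIV-1-based lentiviral transfer plasmid of about 7.9 kb, built on the pHIV-EF1a backbone and designed to express mouse interleukin-1alpha fused to the green fluorescent protein ZsGreen. In bacteria it is maintained through a high-copy ColE1/pUC-type origin and selected with ampicillin through the β-lactamase gene and its native promoter. A fragment of the pBR322 bom region is also present.

The viral portion starts with a CMV enhancer/promoter placed upstream of a truncated 5' LTR, an arrangement that typically drives transcription of the genomic RNA in packaging cells without Tat. This is followed by the Ψ packaging signal extending into a gag fragment, the Rev response element for Rev-dependent nuclear export of the unspliced genome, and the cPPT/CTS, which aids nuclear import in transduced cells. Residual Rev and nef fragments are annotated, the nef fragment lying just upstream of the second LTR element. That downstream element is labelled by the annotation tool as a truncated 5' LTR, although its position corresponds to the 3' LTR. No WPRE is annotated.

Within the provirus, the constitutive human EF-1α promoter drives the mouse Il1a coding sequence, which is followed after a short gap by mammalian codon-optimized ZsGreen1, consistent with a C-terminal fluorescent fusion. The record does not describe the linker. No separate mammalian selection marker is annotated, so transduced cells would be identified by fluorescence. The stated purpose is expression of the IL-1alpha-ZsGreen fusion protein, and the associated study concerns IL-1alpha release during necrotic-like cell death and its effect on anti-tumor immunity.
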