Addgene plasmid #231987: pHIV-EF1a-Il1a-ZsGreen
Purpose: Express IL-1alpha-ZsGreen fusion protein
Depositing lab: Brian Ruffell. Depositing organization: H. Lee Moffitt Cancer Center and Research Institute. Publication: Interleukin-1alpha release during necrotic-like cell death generates myeloid-driven immunosuppression that restricts anti-tumor immunity. Hanggi K, Li J, Gangadharan A, Liu X, Celias DP, Osunmakinde O, Keske A, Davis J, Ahmad F, Giron A, Anadon CM, Gardner A, DeNardo DG, Shaw TI, Beg AA, Yu X, Ruffell B. Cancer Cell. 2024 Nov 13:S1535-6108(24)00402-1. doi: 10.1016/j.ccell.2024.10.014. PubMed 39577420.
Backbone
  Vector backbone: pHIV-EF1a
  Vector type: Lentiviral
Growth in bacteria
  Bacterial resistance: Ampicillin, 100 μg/mL
  Growth temperature: 37°C
  Growth strain: NEB Stable
  Copy number: High Copy
Gene/Insert
  Gene/Insert name: IL-1alpha-ZsGreen fusion construct
  Species: M. musculus (mouse)
  Cloning method: Ligation Independent Cloning
Terms and licenses: Academic/Nonprofit Terms; Industry Terms: Not Available to Industry
How to cite: pHIV-EF1a-Il1a-ZsGreen was a gift from Brian Ruffell (Addgene plasmid # 231987 ; http://n2t.net/addgene:231987 ; RRID:Addgene_231987)
